Addgene plasmid #220993: pdCas12f1-LVA
Purpose: Prokaryotic and constitutive expression of AsCas12f-LVA
Depositing lab: John van der Oost. Depositing organization: Wageningen University, Department Agrotechnology & Food Sciences. Publication: Base editing both DNA strands in distinct editing windows with small CRISPR-associated effector Cas12f1. Swartjes T, Bouzetos E, Adiego-Perez B, Pool VD, Staals RHJ, van der Oost J, Wu WY. iScience. 2025 Nov 12;28(12):114033. doi: 10.1016/j.isci.2025.114033. eCollection 2025 Dec 19. PubMed 41399500.
Backbone
  Vector backbone: p15a
  Vector type: Bacterial Expression, CRISPR
Growth in bacteria
  Bacterial resistance: Chloramphenicol, 25 μg/mL
  Growth temperature: 37°C
  Growth strain: DH5alpha
  Copy number: Low Copy
Gene/Insert
  Gene/Insert name: Acidibacillus sulfuroxidans Cas12f1
  Species: Acidibacillus sulfuroxidans
  Mutation: D225A
  Tag / fusion protein: LVA (C terminal on insert)
  Cloning method: Gibson Cloning
Terms and licenses: Academic/Nonprofit Terms; Industry Terms: Not Available to Industry
How to cite: pdCas12f1-LVA was a gift from John van der Oost (Addgene plasmid # 220993 ; http://n2t.net/addgene:220993 ; RRID:Addgene_220993)
