[The description below was written by a language model from this plasmid's Addgene catalogue record and pLannotate feature annotations shown in this document.]
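Description:
pdCas12f1-LVA is a low-copy bacterial expression plasmid built on a p15A backbone for constitutive production of a catalytically inactivated Cas12f1 from Acidibacillus sulfuroxidans in prokaryotic hosts. It replicates in E. coli through the p15A origin, which is compatible with ColE1-type plasmids and so allows co-maintenance with a second construct. Selection is by chloramphenicol, via the chloramphenicol acetyltransferase gene driven by its own cat promoter. The annotated 5,345 nt sequence also contains backbone remnants that appear to be non-functional leftovers. These include fragments of ColE1-type and RSF origins, an IS1 fragment, a tetracycline resistance fragment with part of its promoter, partial β-lactamase segments behind an AmpR promoter, and an M13 phage origin.

The payload is the AsCas12f1 coding sequence carrying the D225A substitution, which together with the "d" prefix in the name indicates a nuclease-dead protein that would retain RNA-guided DNA binding. The automated feature table does not annotate the gene itself. However, the unannotated interval between the strong constitutive J23119 promoter and the downstream 5S rRNA/rrnB T1 and T2 terminator region is the likely location of the open reading frame, which fits the stated constitutive expression. The protein carries a C-terminal LVA tag, an ssrA-type degradation signal that directs it to cellular proteases and shortens its half-life, keeping steady-state levels low. No guide RNA cassette is annotated, and the record does not say whether one is present. The associated work concerns base editing with the small effector Cas12f1, so this plasmid plausibly serves as a dCas12f1 component or control in those bacterial experiments.
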