Features (pLannotate 1.2.2; 16 found; start..end, strand, type, name):
    110..343     +  rep_origin     ori (fragment): high-copy-number ColE1/pMB1/pBR322/pUC origin of replication
    555..1214    -  CDS            CmR: chloramphenicol acetyltransferase; cat; confers resistance to chloramphenicol
   1215..1317    -  promoter       cat promoter: promoter of the E. coli cat gene encoding chloramphenicol acetyltransferase
   1438..1581    +  mobile_element IS1 (fragment): prokaryotic transposable element IS1
   1700..1755    -  rep_origin     RSF ori (fragment): Plasmids containing the RSF 1030 origin of replication can be propagated in E. coli cells that contain additional plasmids with compatible origins.
   1843..2388    -  rep_origin     p15A ori: Plasmids containing the medium-copy-number p15A origin of replication can be propagated in E. coli cells that contain a second plasmid with the ColE1 origin.
   2425..2545    -  CDS            TcR (fragment): tetracycline efflux protein; tet; confers resistance to tetracycline
   2555..2573    +  promoter       tet promoter (fragment): E. coli promoter for tetracycline efflux protein gene
   2579..2612    +  promoter       J23119 promoter: bacterial promoter (Registry of Standard Biological Parts BBa J23119)
   3997..4112    +  ncRNA          5S rRNA: Accession: RF00001 - 5S ribosomal RNA
   4116..4202    +  terminator     rrnB T1 terminator: Escherichia coli rrnB; transcription terminator T1 from the E. coli rrnB gene
   4294..4321    +  terminator     rrnB T2 terminator: transcription terminator T2 from the E. coli rrnB gene
   4340..4431    +  promoter       AmpR promoter: bla
   4432..4551    +  CDS            AmpR (fragment): β-lactamase; bla; confers resistance to ampicillin, carbenicillin, and related antibiotics
   4552..4846    +  CDS            bla(M) (fragment): β-lactamase lacking the signal sequence; bla(M); allows cytosolic expression of β-lactamase
   4889..5269    +  rep_origin     M13 ori (sequence partly withheld): M13 bacteriophage origin of replication; arrow indicates direction of (+) strand synthesis
>Addgene plasmid #220993 | pdCas12f1-LVA | addgene full sequence | sequence record 449466 | Addgene NGS Result
AAAGGATCTAGGTGAAGATCCTTTTTGATAATCTCATGACCAAAATCCCTTAACGTGAGTTTTCGTTCCA
CTGAGCGTCAGACCCCGTAGAAAAGATCAAAGGATCTTCTTGAGATCCTTTTTTTCTGCGCGTAATCTGC
TGCTTGCAAACAAAAAAACCACCGCTACCAGCGGTGGTTTGTTTGCCGGATCAAGAGCTACCAACTCTTT
TTCCGAAGGTAACTGGCTTCAGCAGAGCGCAGATACCAAATACTGTCCTTCTAGTGTAGCCGTAGTTAGG
CCACCACTTCAAGAACTCTGTAGCACCGCCTACATACCTCGCTCTGCTAATCCTGTTACCAGTCAGGCAT
TTGAGAAGCACACGGTCACACTGCTTCCGGTAGTCAATAAACCGGTAAACCAGCAATAGACATAAGCGGC
TATTTAACGACCCTGCCCTGAACCGACGACCGGGTCGAATTTGCTTTCGAATTTCTGCCATTCATCCGCT
TATTATCACTTATTCAGGCGTAGCAACCAGGCGTTTAAGGGCACCAATAACTGCCTTAAAAAAATTACGC
CACGCCCTGCCACTCATCGCAGTACTGTTGTAATTCATTAAGCATTCTGCCGACATGGAAGCCATCACAA
ACGGCATGATGAACCTGAATCGCCAGCGGCATCAGCACCTTGTCGCCTTGCGTATAATATTTGCCCATGG
TGAAAACGGGGGCGAAGAAGTTGTCCATATTGGCCACGTTTAAATCAAAACTGGTGAAACTCACCCAGGG
ATTGGCTGAGACGAAAAACATATTCTCAATAAACCCTTTAGGGAAATAGGCCAGGTTTTCACCGTAACAC
GCCACATCTTGCGAATATATGTGTAGAAACTGCCGGAAATCGTCGTGGTATTCACTCCAGAGCGATGAAA
ACGTTTCAGTTTGCTCATGGAAAACGGTGTAACAAGGGTGAACACTATCCCATATCACCAGCTCACCGTC
TTTCATTGCCATACGGAATTCCGGATGAGCATTCATCAGGCGGGCAAGAATGTGAATAAAGGCCGGATAA
AACTTGTGCTTATTTTTCTTTACGGTCTTTAAAAAGGCCGTAATATCCAGCTGAACGGTCTGGTTATAGG
TACATTGAGCAACTGACTGAAATGCCTCAAAATGTTCTTTACGATGCCATTGGGATATATCAACGGTGGT
ATATCCAGTGATTTTTTTCTCCATTTTAGCTTCCTTAGCTCCTGAAAATCTCGATAACTCAAAAAATACG
CCCGGTAGTGATCTTATTTCATTATGGTGAAAGTTGGAACCTCTTACGTGCCGATCAACGTCTCATTTTC
GCCAAAAGTTGGCCCAGGGCTTCCCGGTATCAACATGGACACCAGGATTTATTTATTCTGCGAAGTGATC
TTCCGTCACAGGTATTTATTCGGCGCAAAGTGCGTCGGGTGATGCTGCCAACTTACTGATTTAGTGTATG
ATGGTGTTTTTGAGGTGCTCCAGTGGCTTCTGTTTCTATCAGCTGTCCCTCCTGTTCAGCTACTGACGGG
GTGGTGCGTAACGGCAAAAGCACCGCCGGACATCAGCGCTAGCGGAGTGTATACTGGCTTACTATGTTGG
CACTGATGAGGGTGTCAGTGAAGTGCTTCATGTGGCAGGAGAAAAAAGGCTGCACCGGTGCGTCAGCAGA
ATATGTGATACAGGATATATTCCGCTTCCTCGCTCACTGACTCGCTACGCTCGGTCGTTCGACTGCGGCG
AGCGGAAATGGCTTACGAACGGGGCGGAGATTTCCTGGAAGATGCCAGGAAGATACTTAACAGGGAAGTG
AGAGGGCCGCGGCAAAGCCGTTTTTCCATAGGCTCCGCCCCCCTGACAAGCATCACGAAATCTGACGCTC
AAATCAGTGGTGGCGAAACCCGACAGGACTATAAAGATACCAGGCGTTTCCCCCTGGCGGCTCCCTCGTG
CGCTCTCCTGTTCCTGCCTTTCGGTTTACCGGTGTCATTCCGCTGTTATGGCCGCGTTTGTCTCATTCCA
CGCCTGACACTCAGTTCCGGGTAGGCAGTTCGCTCCAAGCTGGACTGTATGCACGAACCCCCCGTTCAGT
CCGACCGCTGCGCCTTATCCGGTAACTATCGTCTTGAGTCCAACCCGGAAAGACATGCAAAAGCACCACT
GGCAGCAGCCACTGGTAATTGATTTAGAGGAGTTAGTCTTGAAGTCATGCGCCGGTTAAGGCTAAACTGA
AAGGACAAGTTTTGGTGACTGCGCTCCTCCAAGCCAGTTACCTCGGTTCAAAGAGTTGGTAGCTCAGAGA
ACCTTCGAAAAACCGCCCTGCAAGGCGGTTTTTTCGTTTTCAGAGCAAGAGATTACGCGCAGACCAAAAC
GATCTCAAGAAGATCATCTTATTAATCAGATAAAATATTTCTAGGCTCATGAGCCCGAAGTGGCGAGCCC
GATCTTCCCCATCGGTGATGTCGGCGATATAGGCGCCAGCAACCGCACCTGTGGCGCTGGTGATGCCGGC
CACGATGCGTCCGGCGTAGAGGATCTGCTCATGTTTGACAGCTTATCATCGATGCATCTGACAGCTAGCT
CAGTCCTAGGTATAATGCTAGCGAGCTCAGGAGGACATCATGATCAAAGTTTACCGTTATGAAATCGTTA
AACCGCTGGACCTGGATTGGAAAGAATTCGGCACCATCCTGCGTCAGCTGCAGCAGGAAACCCGCTTCGC
GCTGAACAAAGCAACCCAGCTGGCGTGGGAATGGATGGGTTTCAGCTCTGATTACAAAGACAACCATGGC
GAATACCCGAAAAGCAAAGACATCCTGGGCTACACCAACGTTCACGGTTACGCATACCACACCATCAAAA
CCAAAGCTTATCGTCTGAACAGCGGCAACCTGAGCCAGACCATCAAACGTGCGACCGATCGCTTCAAAGC
GTACCAGAAAGAAATCCTGCGTGGTGACATGTCCATCCCGTCTTACAAACGTGATATCCCGCTGGATCTG
ATCAAAGAAAACATCAGCGTTAACCGTATGAACCACGGTGATTATATCGCTTCCCTGTCCCTGCTGTCTA
ACCCGGCGAAACAGGAAATGAACGTTAAACGTAAAATCTCCGTGATTATCATCGTTCGTGGCGCGGGTAA
AACCATCATGGATCGCATCCTGAGCGGCGAATACCAGGTGAGCGCGAGCCAGATCATCCACGACGACCGT
AAAAACAAATGGTACCTGAACATCTCTTATGATTTCGAACCGCAGACCCGTGTTCTGGATCTGAACAAAA
TCATGGGCATCGCTCTGGGTGTTGCGGTGGCGGTGTACATGGCGTTCCAGCACACCCCGGCGCGCTACAA
ACTGGAAGGCGGTGAAATCGAAAACTTCCGTCGTCAGGTGGAGTCTCGTCGCATCTCCATGCTGCGCCAG
GGTAAATACGCGGGTGGTGCTCGTGGCGGTCACGGCCGTGATAAACGTATCAAACCGATCGAACAGCTGC
GTGACAAAATCGCTAACTTCCGCGATACCACTAACCACCGTTACTCTCGTTACATCGTTGATATGGCTAT
CAAAGAAGGTTGCGGTACCATTCAGATGGAAGATCTGACCAACATCCGTGATATCGGCTCTCGTTTCCTG
CAGAACTGGACCTACTACGATCTGCAGCAGAAAATCATCTACAAAGCGGAAGAAGCGGGCATCAAAGTTA
TCAAAATTGATCCGCAGTACACCAGCCAGCGTTGCAGCGAATGCGGCAACATCGATTCCGGTAACCGTAT
CGGTCAGGCGATCTTCAAATGCCGTGCTTGCGGCTACGAAGCGAACGCGGACTACAACGCAGCTCGTAAC
ATCGCGATCCCGAACATCGATAAAATCATCGCGGAAAGCATCAAATTAGTAGCTTAAAAGCTTGGCTGTT
TTGGCGGATGAGAGAAGATTTTCAGCCTGATACAGATTAAATCAGAACGCAGAAGCGGTCTGATAAAACA
GAATTTGCCTGGCGGCAGTAGCGCGGTGGTCCCACCTGACCCCATGCCGAACTCAGAAGTGAAACGCCGT
AGCGCCGATGGTAGTGTGGGGTCTCCCCATGCGAGAGTAGGGAACTGCCAGGCATCAAATAAAACGAAAG
GCTCAGTCGAAAGACTGGGCCTTTCGTTTTATCTGTTGTTTGTCGGTGAACGCTCTCCTGAGTAGGACAA
ATCCGCCGGGAGCGGATTTGAACGTTGCGAAGCAACGGCCCGGAGGGTGGCGGGCAGGACGCCCGCCATA
AACTGCCAGGCATCAAATTAAGCAGAAGGCCATCCTGACGGATGGCCTTTTTGCGTTTCTACAAACTCTT
TTGTTTATTTTTCTAAATACATTCAAATATGTATCCGCTCATGAGACAATAACCCTGATAAATGCTTCAA
TAATATTGAAAAAGGAAGAGTATGAGTATTCAACATTTCCGTGTCGCCCTTATTCCCTTTTTTGCGGCAT
TTTGCCTTCCTGTTTTTGCTCACCCAGAAACGCTGGTGAAAGTAAAAGATGCTGAAGATCAGTTGGGTGC
AGCAAACTATTAACTGGCGAACTACTTACTCTAGCTTCCCGGCAACAATTAATAGACTGGATGGAGGCGG
ATAAAGTTGCAGGACCACTTCTGCGCTCGGCCCTTCCGGCTGGCTGGTTTATTGCTGATAAATCTGGAGC
CGGTGAGCGTGGGTCTCGCGGTATCATTGCAGCACTGGGGCCAGATGGTAAGCCCTCCCGTATCGTAGTT
ATCTACACGACGGGGAGTCAGGCAACTATGGATGAACGAAATAGACAGATCGCTGAGATAGGTGCCTCAC
TGATTAAGCATTGGTAACTGTCAGACCAAGTTTACTCATATATACTTTAGATTGATT
[125 nt withheld, positions 4888-5012]
C
[141 nt withheld, positions 5014-5154]
CCTTTGACGTTGGAGTCCACGTTCTTT
[37 nt withheld, positions 5182-5218]
ACCCTATCTCGGGCTATTCTTTTGATTTATAAGGGATTTTGCCGATTTCGGCCTATTGGTTAAAAAATGA
GCTGATTTAACAAAAATTTAACGCGAATTTTAACAAAATATTAACGTTTACAATTTA
